Addgene plasmid #124058: MTK6_016
Purpose: Encodes the extended Woodchuck Hepatitis Virus (WHP) Posttranscriptional Regulatory Element (WPRE) to be used in the MTK system
Depositing lab: Hana El-Samad. Depositing organization: University of California, San Francisco (UCSF). Publication: A Toolkit for Rapid Modular Construction of Biological Circuits in Mammalian Cells. Fonseca JP, Bonny AR, Kumar GR, Ng AH, Town J, Wu QC, Aslankoohi E, Chen SY, Dods G, Harrigan P, Osimiri LC, Kistler AL, El-Samad H. ACS Synth Biol. 2019 Nov 15;8(11):2593-2606. doi: 10.1021/acssynbio.9b00322. Epub 2019 Nov 5. PubMed 31686495.
Backbone
  Vector backbone: MTK0_027
  Vector type: Mammalian Expression
Growth in bacteria
  Bacterial resistance: Chloramphenicol, 25 μg/mL
  Growth temperature: 37°C
  Growth strain: DH5alpha
  Copy number: Unknown
Gene/Insert
  Gene/Insert name: WPRE (extended)
  Species: Synthetic
  Cloning method: Restriction Enzyme; 5′ cloning site unknown (unknown if destroyed); 3′ cloning site unknown (unknown if destroyed)
Terms and licenses: Academic/Nonprofit Terms; Industry Terms: Not Available to Industry
Depositor comments: Type 6 parts can be components of the destination backbone such as resistance cassette, nuclear marker, integrase recognition sites in the MTK Please visit https://www.biorxiv.org/content/10.1101/506188v2 for BioRxiv preprint
How to cite: MTK6_016 was a gift from Hana El-Samad (Addgene plasmid # 124058 ; http://n2t.net/addgene:124058 ; RRID:Addgene_124058)
