[The description below was written by a language model from this plasmid's Addgene catalogue record and pLannotate feature annotations shown in this document.]
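Description:
MTK6_016 is a small part plasmid (about 2.3 kb) from the Mammalian Toolkit (MTK), a modular system for assembling genetic circuits for mammalian cells. It is built on the MTK0_027 part-entry backbone and is catalogued as a mammalian expression vector, although it carries no mammalian promoter, coding sequence or selection marker of its own. It acts as a bacterial storage vector for a single reusable DNA element. Propagation in E. coli relies on a high-copy ColE1/pMB1-type origin of replication. Selection is by chloramphenicol, conferred by a cat (chloramphenicol acetyltransferase) gene driven by its native cat promoter and followed by a minimal phage lambda t0 terminator.

The payload is an "extended" version of the woodchuck hepatitis virus posttranscriptional regulatory element (WPRE), annotated as a feature of roughly 590 bp next to a short fragment of pUC-type multiple cloning site. When WPRE is placed in the 3′ untranslated region of a transcript, it generally increases transgene expression by improving RNA processing, export and stability, and it is widely used in viral and non-viral expression cassettes. In the MTK scheme this plasmid is a Type 6 part, a position reserved for components of the destination backbone such as resistance cassettes, nuclear markers or integrase recognition sites. The WPRE is therefore meant to be combined with other toolkit parts into larger vectors rather than used on its own. The record lists the cloning method as restriction enzyme based, but it does not give the flanking cloning sites or the overhangs that define the part, and the feature table does not annotate them.
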