Features (pLannotate 1.2.2; 6 found; start..end, strand, type, name):
     98..686     +  rep_origin     ori: high-copy-number ColE1/pMB1/pBR322/pUC origin of replication
    802..1390    +  misc_feature   WPRE: woodchuck hepatitis virus posttranscriptional regulatory element
   1394..1410    +  misc_feature   MCS (fragment): pUC18/19 multiple cloning site
   1428..1462    -  terminator     lambda t0 terminator: minimal transcription terminator from phage lambda (Scholtissek and Grosse, 1987)
   1536..2192    -  CDS            cat: CAT_ECOLX - Experimental evidence at protein level: Swiss-Prot protein existence level 1. This enzyme is an effector of chloramphenicol resistance in bacteria. From Escherichia coli. This protein is used as a marker in many commonly used cloning vectors, such as pACYC184.
   2193..14      -  promoter       cat promoter (across the origin): promoter of the E. coli cat gene encoding chloramphenicol acetyltransferase
>Addgene plasmid #124058 | MTK6_016 | addgene full sequence | sequence record 251967 | Addgene NGS Result
ACCTCTTACGTGCCCGATCAATCATGACCAAAATCCCTTAACGTGAGTTTTCGTTCCACTGAGCGTCAGA
CCCCGTAGAAAAGATCAAAGGATCTTCTTGAGATCCTTTTTTTCTGCGCGTAATCTGCTGCTTGCAAACA
AAAAAACCACCGCTACCAGCGGTGGTTTGTTTGCCGGATCAAGAGCTACCAACTCTTTTTCCGAAGGTAA
CTGGCTTCAGCAGAGCGCAGATACCAAATACTGTTCTTCTAGTGTAGCCGTAGTTAGGCCACCACTTCAA
GAACTCTGTAGCACCGCCTACATACCTCGCTCTGCTAATCCTGTTACCAGTGGCTGCTGCCAGTGGCGAT
AAGTCGTGTCTTACCGGGTTGGACTCAAGACGATAGTTACCGGATAAGGCGCAGCGGTCGGGCTGAACGG
GGGGTTCGTGCACACAGCCCAGCTTGGAGCGAACGACCTACACCGAACTGAGATACCTACAGCGTGAGCT
ATGAGAAAGCGCCACGCTTCCCGAAGGGAGAAAGGCGGACAGGTATCCGGTAAGCGGCAGGGTCGGAACA
GGAGAGCGCACGAGGGAGCTTCCAGGGGGAAACGCCTGGTATCTTTATAGTCCTGTCGGGTTTCGCCACC
TCTGACTTGAGCGTCGATTTTTGTGATGCTCGTCAGGGGGGCGGAGCCTATGGAAAAACGCCAGCAACGC
GGCCTTTTTACGGTTCCTGGCCTTTTGCTGGCCTTTTGCTCACATGTTCTTTCCTGCGTTATCCCCTGAT
TCTGTGGATAACCGTAGTCGGTCTCATACACAATCAACCTCTGGATTACAAAATTTGTGAAAGATTGACT
GGTATTCTTAACTATGTTGCTCCTTTTACGCTATGTGGATACGCTGCTTTAATGCCTTTGTATCATGCTA
TTGCTTCCCGTATGGCTTTCATTTTCTCCTCCTTGTATAAATCCTGGTTGCTGTCTCTTTATGAGGAGTT
GTGGCCCGTTGTCAGGCAACGTGGCGTGGTGTGCACTGTGTTTGCTGACGCAACCCCCACTGGTTGGGGC
ATTGCCACCACCTGTCAGCTCCTTTCCGGGACTTTCGCTTTCCCCCTCCCTATTGCCACGGCGGAACTCA
TCGCCGCCTGCCTTGCCCGCTGCTGGACAGGGGCTCGGCTGTTGGGCACTGACAATTCCGTGGTGTTGTC
GGGGAAGCTGACGTCCTTTCCATGGCTGCTCGCCTGTGTTGCCACCTGGATTCTGCGCGGGACGTCCTTC
TGCTACGTCCCTTCGGCCCTCAATCCAGCGGACCTTCCTTCCCGCGGCCTGCTGCCGGCTCTGCGGCCTC
TTCCGCGTCTTCGCCTTCGCCCTCAGACGAGTCGGATCTCCCTTTGGGCCGCCTCCCCGCCTGGAATTCG
AGCTCGGTACGAGTTGAGACCAGACCAATAAAAAACGCCCGGCGGCAACCGAGCGTTCTGAACAAATCCA
GATGGAGTTCTGAGGTCATTACTGGATCTATCAACAGGAGTCCAAGCGAGCTCGATATCAAATTACGCCC
CGCCCTGCCACTCATCGCAGTACTGTTGTAATTCATTAAGCATTCTGCCGACATGGAAGCCATCACAAAC
GGCATGATGAACCTGAATCGCCAGCGGCATCAGCACCTTGTCGCCTTGCGTATAATATTTGCCCATGGTG
AAAACGGGGGCGAAGAAGTTGTCCATATTGGCCACGTTTAAATCAAAACTGGTGAAACTCACCCAGGGAT
TGGCTGAAACGAAAAACATATTCTCAATAAACCCTTTAGGGAAATAGGCCAGGTTTTCACCGTAACACGC
CACATCTTGCGAATATATGTGTAGAAACTGCCGGAAATCGTCGTGGTATTCACTCCAGAGCGATGAAAAC
GTTTCAGTTTGCTCATGGAAAACGGTGTAACAAGGGTGAACACTATCCCATATCACCAGCTCACCGTCTT
TCATTGCCATACGAAATTCCGGATGAGCATTCATCAGGCGGGCAAGAATGTGAATAAAGGCCGGATAAAA
CTTGTGCTTATTTTTCTTTACGGTCTTTAAAAAGGCCGTAATATCCAGCTGAACGGTCTGGTTATAGGTA
CATTGAGCAACTGACTGAAATGCCTCAAAATGTTCTTTACGATGCCATTGGGATATATCAACGGTGGTAT
ATCCAGTGATTTTTTTCTCCATTTTAGCTTCCTTAGCTCCTGAAAATCTCGATAACTCAAAAAATACGCC
CGGTAGTGATCTTATTTCATTATGGTGAAAGTTGGA
